>Addgene plasmid #146043 | pAc5.1B-EGFP-DmTral-del46-60_C | depositor full sequence | sequence record 288488 | Full Sequence
CTTCAAGGAATTAATTCTATATTCTAAAAACACAAATGATACTTCTAAAAAAAATCATGAATGGCATCAA
CTCTGAATCAAATCTTTGCAGATGCACCTACTTCTCATTTCCACTGTCACATCATTTTTCCAGATCTCGC
TGCCTGTTATGTGGCCCACAAACCAAGACACGTTTTATGGCCATTAAAGCTGGCTGATCGTCGCCAAACA
CCAAATACATATCAATATGTACATTCGAGAAAGAAGCGATCAAAGAAGCGTCTTCGGGCGAGTAGGAGAA
TGCGGAGGAGAAGGAGAACGAGCTGATCTAGTATCTCTCCACAATCCAATGCCAACTGACCAACTGGCCA
TATTCGGAGCAATTTGAAGCCAATTTCCATCGCCTGGCGATCGCTCCATTCTTGGCTATATGTTTTTCAC
CGTTCCCGGGGCCATTTTCAAAGACTCGTCGGTAAGATAAGATTGTGTCACTCGCTGTCTCTCTTCATTT
GTCGAAGAATGCTGAGGAATTTCGCGATGACGTCGGCGAGTATTTTGAAGAATGAGAATAATTTGTATTT
ATACGAAAATCAGTTAGTGGAATTTTCTACAAAAACATGTTATCTATAGATAATTTTGTTGCAAAATATG
TTGACTATGACAAAGATTGTATGTATATACCTTTAATGTATTCTCATTTTCTTATGTATTTATAATGGCA
ATGATGATACTGATGATATTTTAAGATGATGCCAGACCACAGGCTGATTTCTGCGTCTTTTGCCGAACGC
AGTGCATGTGCGGTTGTTGTTTTTTGGAATAGTTTCAATTTTCGGACTGTCCGCTTTGATTTCAGTTTCT
TGGCTTATTCAAAAAGCAAAGTAAAGCCAAAAAAGCGAGATGGCAATACCAAATGCGGCAAAACGGTAGT
GGAAGGAAAGGGGTGCGGGGCAGCGGAAGGAAGGGTGGGGCGGGGCGTGGCGGGGTCTGTGGCTGGGCGC
GACGTCACCGACGTTGGAGCCACTCCTTTGACCATGTGTGCGTGTGTGTATTATTCGTGTCTCGCCACTC
GCCGGTTGTTTTTTTCTTTTTATCTCGCTCTCTCTAGCGCCATCTCGTACGCATGCTCAACGCACCGCAT
GTTGCCGTGTCCTTTATGCGTCATTTTGGCTCGAAATAGGCAATTATTTAAACAAAGATTAGTCAACGAA
AACGCTAAAATAAATAAGTCTACAATATGGTTACTTATTGCCATGTGTGTGCAGCCAACGATAGCAACAA
AAGCAACAACACAGTGGCTTTCCCTCTTTCACTTTTTGTTTGCAAGCGCGTGCGAGCAAGACGGCACGAC
CGGCAAACGCAATTACGCTGACAAAGAGCAGACGAAGTTTTGGCCGAAAAACATCAAGGCGCCTGATACG
AATGCATTTGCAATAACAATTGCGATATTTAATATTGTTTATGAAGCTGTTTGACTTCAAAACACACAAA
AAAAAAAATAAAACAAATTATTTGAAAGAGAATTAGGAATCGGACAGCTTATCGTTACGGGCTAACAGCA
CACCGAGACGAAATAGCTTACCTGACGTCACAGCCTCTGGAAGAACTGCCGCCAAGCAGAGAGAGAGAGA
AAAAGAGGGAGAGCAGCTTAGACCGCATGTGCTTGTGTGTGAGGCGTCTCTCTCTTCGTCTCCTGTTTGC
GCAAACGCATAGACTGCACTGAGAAAATCGATTACCTATTTTTTATGAATGAATATTTGCACTATTACTA
TTCAAAACTATTAAGATAGCAATCACATTCAATAGCCAAATACTATACCACCTGAGCGATGCAACGAAAT
GATCAATTTGAGCAAAAATGCTGCATATTTAGGACGGCATCATTATAGAAATGCTTCTTGCTGTGTACTT
TTCTCTCGTCTGGCAGCTGTTTCGCCGTTATTGTTAAAACCGGCTTAAGTTAGGTGTGTTTTCTACGACT
AGTGATGCCCCTACTAGAAGATGTGTGTTGCACAAATGTCCCTGAATAACCAATTTGAAGTGCAGATAGC
AGTAAACGTAAGCTAATATGAATATTATTTAACTGTAATGTTTTAATATCGCTGGACATTACTAATAAAC
CCACTATAAACACATGTACATATGTATGTTTTGGCATACAATGAGTAGTTGGGGAAAAAATGTGTAAAAG
CACCGTGACCATCACAGCATAAAGATAACCAGCTGAAGTATCGAATATGAGTAACCCCCAAATTGAATCA
CATGCCGCAACTGATAGGACCCATGGAAGTACACTCTTCATGGCGATATACAAGACACACACAAGCACGA
ACACCCAGTTGCGGAGGAAATTCTCCGTAAATGAAAACCCAATCGGCGAACAATTCATACCCATATATGG
TAAAAGTTTTGAACGCGACTTGAGAGCGGAGAGCATTGCGGCTGATAAGGTTTTAGCGCTAAGCGGGCTT
TATAAAACGGGCTGCGGGACCAGTTTTCATATCACTACCGTTTGAGTTCTTGTGCTGTGTGGATACTCCT
CCCGACACAAAGCCGCTCCATCAGCCAGCAGTCGTCTAATCCAGAGACCCCGGATCGGGGTACCAACATG
GTGAGCAAGGGCGAGGAGCTGTTCACCGGGGTGGTGCCCATCCTGGTCGAGCTGGACGGCGACGTAAACG
GCCACAAGTTCAGCGTGTCCGGCGAGGGCGAGGGCGATGCCACCTACGGCAAGCTGACCCTGAAGTTCAT
CTGCACCACCGGCAAGCTGCCCGTGCCCTGGCCCACCCTCGTGACCACCCTGACCTACGGCGTGCAGTGC
TTCAGCCGCTACCCCGACCACATGAAGCAGCACGACTTCTTCAAGTCCGCCATGCCCGAAGGCTACGTCC
AGGAGCGCACCATCTTCTTCAAGGACGACGGCAACTACAAGACCCGCGCCGAGGTGAAGTTCGAGGGCGA
CACCCTGGTGAACCGCATCGAGCTGAAGGGCATCGACTTCAAGGAGGACGGCAACATCCTGGGGCACAAG
CTGGAGTACAACTACAACAGCCACAACGTCTATATCATGGCCGACAAGCAGAAGAACGGCATCAAGGTGA
ACTTCAAGATCCGCCACAACATCGAGGACGGCAGCGTGCAGCTCGCCGACCACTACCAGCAGAACACCCC
CATCGGCGACGGCCCCGTGCTGCTGCCCGACAACCACTACCTGAGCACCCAGTCCGCCCTGAGCAAAGAC
CCCAACGAGAAGCGCGATCACATGGTCCTGCTGGAGTTCGTGACCGCCGCCGGGATCACTCTCGGCATGG
ACGAGCTGTACAAGCCAAGCTTGAATTCTATGAGCGGGGGATTACCGGAGTTGGGCTCCAAAATCAGCCT
CATTTCCAAGGCGGACATTCGATACGAGGGCCGCCTGTACACGGTGGATCCGCAGGAGTGCACCATTGCG
CTCTCGAGTGTGCGATCCTTCGGTGGCTCCGGCGGCTCCGGCATCTACGACTACATCCTATTCCGTGGCT
CGGACATCAAGGACATTCGCGTTGTCAACAACCACACGCTGCCGCACCACAATGACCCGGCGATCATGCA
GGCGCAGCTCCAGAACGGACCGCCCCAGATGCCGCAGCACTTCCCCATGCCCAGCGGGATGAGCGGTCCG
CCGCAGCAGCAACAGGTGCCGTCGCAGCAACCGCCCCAGATGCCAAGCGGTGGAGGCAGTGGTGGTGCTG
GTGGAGCAGGAGCTCCTGGCGGCGGCGGACCCGGCTACGGCAATGGCAATCCGTTCGGCAACCTCGGCGG
TCCCAATCTGGCCAACATGGTGGGCAATGCGGGCGGATCGCTTGCACCCGGTTCCGGTGCTCCGGGCAGC
GGACCCTTCATGCACATCGGTGGCAATCAGCAGCAACCGAAGCCCCAGCAGCAGAAACAGCCAAACATGC
TGGCCGGTGCCTCGCGATCGACGACGCCCATTAGCCTGATTGTGAGTCCCACGGCGGAGCTGACTCAGCA
GCAGCAGCTGCACCAGCAACAGAACGCTGGCCAGGGTGGCAACGGACGCGATGCAGGACATAAGCGCCAG
AACCACCAGCAGCAACAGAATCAGCAGCATCAGCAACGTGGCGGACCCAGCCACAACAATATGCAGCATC
AGCAGCAACGAGGCGGCGGCAGTGGAACGGACTTCTATAACCAGCAGCGGGATCGTCGGGACTCCGGACG
TCAAATGGACAACAACTATAGCAACAACTACAACAACAATAATAATAATCAGCGCAATCGCGGCGGCGGC
AACGGAATGCAACAGCAGCAGCGAGGAGGAAACGGCGGCAGCGGCGGCGGCGGTGGAAACGGAGGTGGAA
ACAACCCGGCCTGGAACATGCATCGCGGCAACCAGAACTCGAACAACATGATGAACATGCGCAACCGCGG
CATGGGATCCCGCGGCCCCATGCGACCCAATCAGGGCTATCGTCCGCAGTCGGCCAATAATCAGAACAAG
CCGCGGAACAAGATCAAGTTCGAGGGCGACTTCGATTTCGAGCAGGCAAACAACAAGTTCGAGGAACTGC
GCTCCCAACTGGCCAAGCTCAAGGTGGCCGAGGATGGTGCACCCAAGCCAGCCACCAATGCAACGGCCGC
CACTGCAACTGCAACCAATGAGCAGGTGGGTGAGAAGGTTGAAGGCGTTCACACACTGAATGGCGAGACC
GACAAGAAGGATGATTCTGGCAACGAGACCGGCGCTGGAGAGCACGAGCCTGAGGAGGATGATGTTGCTG
TGTGCTACGACAAGACCAAATCGTTCTTCGACAACATCTCGTGCGAGGCTGCCCAGGATCGCAGCAAGAA
CAAGAAGAACGATTGGCGCCAGGAGCGCAAGTTGAACACGGAGACCTTCGGAGTGTCCTCCACACGACGT
GGCAGTTACCGCGGACGCAACCAATACTACAACAATAATGGCAACGGCGGCATTAACTCGGGATATGGAG
GAGCGCCAGGCTACAACAGGAACAATTATCGCATGGGTGGCGGCGGCGGAAACTTCCGAAACAGGAGCAA
CAATCGCAACAACGGCGGCGGTCGTGGCGGAAACGGAATGCCAAACATCACCAATGGCAACACGGCTGCT
GCGCTGAAGGCGGCCAACAATGCTGCTGGCCACGGATCCAATGCCACGGACTCCAGTGCACCAAATGCCA
CAACCGCGACGACAAAGTCGACGTCCCTCTTGCCAGAGCAGACGCAACAGGTGGCGGCAGTTTCACAATA
GGCGGCCGCTCGAGTCTAGAGGGCCCGCGGTTCGAAGGTAAGCCTATCCCTAACCCTCTCCTCGGTCTCG
ATTCTACGCGTACCGGTCATCATCACCATCACCATTGAGTTTAAACCCGCTGATCAGCCTCGACTGTGCC
TTCTAAGGCCTGAGCTCGCTGATCAGCCTCGATCGAGGATCCAGACATGATAAGATACATTGATGAGTTT
GGACAAACCACAACTAGAATGCAGTGAAAAAAATGCTTTATTTGTGAAATTTGTGATGCTATTGCTTTAT
TTGTAACCATTATAAGCTGCAATAAACAAGTTAACAACAACAATTGCATTCATTTTATGTTTCAGGTTCA
GGGGGAGGTGTGGGAGGTTTTTTAAAGCAAGTAAAACCTCTACAAATGTGGTATGGCTGATTATGATCAG
TCGACCGATGCCCTTGAGAGCCTTCAACCCAGTCAGCTCCTTCCGGTGGGCGCGGGGCATGACTATCGTC
GCCGCACTTATGACTGTCTTCTTTATCATGCAACTCGTAGGACAGGTGCCGGCAGCGCTCTGGGTCATTT
TCGGCGAGGACCGCTTTCGCTGGAGCGCGACGATGATCGGCCTGTCGCTTGCGGTATTCGGAATCTTGCA
CGCCCTCGCTCAAGCCTTCGTCACTGGTCCCGCCACCAAACGTTTCGGCGAGAAGCAGGCCATTATCGCC
GGCATGGCGGCCGACGCGCTGGGCTACGTCTTGCTGGCGTTCGCGACGCGAGGCTGGATGGCCTTCCCCA
TTATGATTCTTCTCGCTTCCGGCGGCATCGGGATGCCCGCGTTGCAGGCCATGCTGTCCAGGCAGGTAGA
TGACGACCATCAGGGACAGCTTCAAGGATCGCTCGCGGCTCTTACCAGCCAGCAAAAGGCCAGGAACCGT
AAAAAGGCCGCGTTGCTGGCGTTTTTCCATAGGCTCCGCCCCCCTGACGAGCATCACAAAAATCGACGCT
CAAGTCAGAGGTGGCGAAACCCGACAGGACTATAAAGATACCAGGCGTTTCCCCCTGGAAGCTCCCTCGT
GCGCTCTCCTGTTCCGACCCTGCCGCTTACCGGATACCTGTCCGCCTTTCTCCCTTCGGGAAGCGTGGCG
CTTTCTCAATGCTCACGCTGTAGGTATCTCAGTTCGGTGTAGGTCGTTCGCTCCAAGCTGGGCTGTGTGC
ACGAACCCCCCGTTCAGCCCGACCGCTGCGCCTTATCCGGTAACTATCGTCTTGAGTCCAACCCGGTAAG
ACACGACTTATCGCCACTGGCAGCAGCCACTGGTAACAGGATTAGCAGAGCGAGGTATGTAGGCGGTGCT
ACAGAGTTCTTGAAGTGGTGGCCTAACTACGGCTACACTAGAAGGACAGTATTTGGTATCTGCGCTCTGC
TGAAGCCAGTTACCTTCGGAAAAAGAGTTGGTAGCTCTTGATCCGGCAAACAAACCACCGCTGGTAGCGG
TGGTTTTTTTGTTTGCAAGCAGCAGATTACGCGCAGAAAAAAAGGATCTCAAGAAGATCCTTTGATCTTT
TCTACGGGGTCTGACGCTCAGTGGAACGAAAACTCACGTTAAGGGATTTTGGTCATGAGATTATCAAAAA
GGATCTTCACCTAGATCCTTTTAAATTAAAAATGAAGTTTTAAATCAATCTAAAGTATATATGAGTAAAC
TTGGTCTGACAGTTACCAATGCTTAATCAGTGAGGCACCTATCTCAGCGATCTGTCTATTTCGTTCATCC
ATAGTTGCCTGACTCCCCGTCGTGTAGATAACTACGATACGGGAGGGCTTACCATCTGGCCCCAGTGCTG
CAATGATACCGCGAGACCCACGCTCACCGGCTCCAGATTTATCAGCAATAAACCAGCCAGCCGGAAGGGC
CGAGCGCAGAAGTGGTCCTGCAACTTTATCCGCCTCCATCCAGTCTATTAATTGTTGCCGGGAAGCTAGA
GTAAGTAGTTCGCCAGTTAATAGTTTGCGCAACGTTGTTGCCATTGCTGCAGGCATCGTGGTGTCACGCT
CGTCGTTTGGTATGGCTTCATTCAGCTCCGGTTCCCAACGATCAAGGCGAGTTACATGATCCCCCATGTT
GTGCAAAAAAGCGGTTAGCTCCTTCGGTCCTCCGATCGTTGTCAGAAGTAAGTTGGCCGCAGTGTTATCA
CTCATGGTTATGGCAGCACTGCATAATTCTCTTACTGTCATGCCATCCGTAAGATGCTTTTCTGTGACTG
GTGAGTACTCAACCAAGTCATTCTGAGAATAGTGTATGCGGCGACCGAGTTGCTCTTGCCCGGCGTCAAC
ACGGGATAATACCGCGCCACATAGCAGAACTTTAAAAGTGCTCATCATTGGAAAACGTTCTTCGGGGCGA
AAACTCTCAAGGATCTTACCGCTGTTGAGATCCAGTTCGATGTAACCCACTCGTGCACCCAACTGATCTT
CAGCATCTTTTACTTTCACCAGCGTTTCTGGGTGAGCAAAAACAGGAAGGCAAAATGCCGCAAAAAAGGG
AATAAGGGCGACACGGAAATGTTGAATACTCATACTCTTCCTTTTTCAATATTATTGAAGCATTTATCAG
GGTTATTGTCTCATGAGCGGATACATATTTGAATGTATTTAGAAAAATAAACAAATAGGGGTTCCGCGCA
CATTTCCCCGAAAAGTGCCACCTGACGTCTAAGAAACCATTATTATCATGACATTAACCTATAAAAATAG
GCGTATCACGAGGCCCTTTCGT
Features (pLannotate 1.2.2; 10 found; start..end, strand, type, name):
     56..2568    +  promoter       Ac5 promoter: Drosophila melanogaster actin 5C promoter
   2588..3304    +  CDS            EGFP: EGFP is a basic (constitutively fluorescent) green fluorescent protein published in 1996, derived from Aequorea victoria. It is reported to be a rapidly-maturing weak dimer with moderate acid sensitivity.
   3341..3523    +  CDS            DCP5-L (fragment): DCP5L_ARATH - Experimental evidence at transcript level: Swiss-Prot protein existence level 2. As a component of the decapping complex, involved in the degradation of mRNAs. Promotes P-body formation. Translational repressor (By similarity). From Arabidopsis thaliana (Mouse-ear cress).
   5287..5328    +  CDS            V5 tag: epitope tag from simian virus 5
   5428..5562    -  polyA_signal   SV40 poly(A) signal: SV40 polyadenylation signal
   5585..5669    -  CDS            large T antigen (fragment): large T antigen from SV40 (simian virus 40)
   5670..6140    +  CDS            TcR (fragment): tetracycline efflux protein; tet; confers resistance to tetracycline
   6184..6772    -  rep_origin     ori: high-copy-number ColE1/pMB1/pBR322/pUC origin of replication
   6943..7803    -  CDS            AmpR: β-lactamase; bla; confers resistance to ampicillin, carbenicillin, and related antibiotics
   7804..7908    -  promoter       AmpR promoter: bla
