[The description below was written by a language model from this plasmid's Addgene catalogue record and pLannotate feature annotations shown in this document.]
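Description:
pAc5.1B-EGFP-DmTral-del46-60_C is an insect-cell expression plasmid of about 8 kb that produces an EGFP-tagged deletion mutant of the Drosophila melanogaster protein Trailer Hitch (Tral, also called LSm15). The catalogue lists the backbone as unknown, although the name and the annotated parts point to a pAc5.1-type vector. The feature table shows the Drosophila actin 5C (Ac5) promoter, which drives strong constitutive transcription in fly cell lines. An EGFP coding sequence follows directly, then the Tral insert, so the protein should carry an N-terminal fluorescent tag. The only part of the insert the annotation software recognised is a short stretch just after EGFP. It labelled this as a fragment of Arabidopsis DCP5-L, a related decapping-complex protein, so the hit most likely reflects homology to the conserved N-terminal region of Tral rather than any plant sequence. A V5 epitope tag and an SV40 polyadenylation signal lie downstream. The record does not say whether the V5 tag is in frame with the insert or cut off by a stop codon.

The name implies removal of residues 46–60. The record also notes two silent nucleotide changes and a Q279H substitution relative to the reference sequence. In bacteria the plasmid is maintained through a ColE1/pUC-type origin and selected with ampicillin via β-lactamase. The catalogue describes it as low copy despite this origin. The annotated fragments of the tetracycline resistance gene and SV40 large T antigen look like non-functional backbone remnants. No selectable marker for insect cells is annotated, which is consistent with transient transfection. The associated publication concerns how Trailer Hitch and EDC3 associate with DCP1 and Me31B, so the mutant is presumably meant for localisation or interaction studies of these mRNA decapping and repression complexes.
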