Addgene plasmid #146043: pAc5.1B-EGFP-DmTral-del46-60_C
Purpose: Insect Expression of DmTral-del46-60
Depositing lab: Elisa Izaurralde. Depositing organization: Max Planck Institute for Developmental Biology. Publication: Similar modes of interaction enable Trailer Hitch and EDC3 to associate with DCP1 and Me31B in distinct protein complexes. Tritschler F, Eulalio A, Helms S, Schmidt S, Coles M, Weichenrieder O, Izaurralde E, Truffault V. Mol Cell Biol. 2008 Nov . 28(21):6695-708. 10.1128/MCB.00759-08 PubMed 18765641.
Backbone
  Vector backbone: Unknown
  Vector type: Insect Expression
Growth in bacteria
  Bacterial resistance: Ampicillin, 100 μg/mL
  Growth temperature: 37°C
  Growth strain: DH5alpha
  Copy number: Low Copy
Gene/Insert
  Gene/Insert name: DmTral-del46-60 (alt names: Trailer Hitch; Dm LSm27)
  Species: D. melanogaster (fly)
  Mutation: two silent mutations A198C, A387G and a mutation G837T:Q279H compared to the sequence given by: NCBI:NM_140328.4 or UniProt Q9VTZ0.
  Entrez Gene: tral (a.k.a. Dmel_CG10686, BEST:GH08269, CG10686, DmLSm15, Dmel\CG10686, LSm15, Lsm15, Scd6p, TRAL, Tral, anon-EST:Posey139, anon-WO0172774.89, anon-WO02059370.24, p67, p70)
  Cloning method: Unknown
Terms and licenses: Academic/Nonprofit Terms; Industry Terms: Not Available to Industry
Depositor comments: Plasmids from this collection were made available to the research community and donated after the lab closed. Please note that the sequence provided by the depositing laboratory may be theoretical/predicted or based on Sanger sequencing results. There may be discrepancies between sequencing results obtained by Addgene and the depositor sequence. If an Addgene verified sequence is not available, please contact before placing your order to request that our lab fully sequence the plasmid.
How to cite: pAc5.1B-EGFP-DmTral-del46-60_C was a gift from Elisa Izaurralde (Addgene plasmid # 146043 ; http://n2t.net/addgene:146043 ; RRID:Addgene_146043)
